>Addgene plasmid #76189 | CSNK1A1 gRNA (BRDN0001145680) | addgene full sequence | sequence record 185356 | Addgene Assembled Sequence
CCCGGGTGCAAAGATGGATAAAGTTTTAAACAGAGAGGAATCTTTGCAGCTAATGGACCTTCTAGGTCTT
GAAAGGAGTGGGAATTGGCTCCGGTGCCCGTCAGTGGGCAGAGCGCACATCGCCCACAGTCCCCGAGAAG
TTGGGGGGAGGGGTCGGCAATTGATCCGGTGCCTAGAGAAGGTGGCGCGGGGTAAACTGGGAAAGTGATG
TCGTGTACTGGCTCCGCCTTTTTCCCGAGGGTGGGGGAGAACCGTATATAAGTGCAGTAGTCGCCGTGAA
CGTTCTTTTTCGCAACGGGTTTGCCGCCAGAACACAGGTAAGTGCCGTGTGTGGTTCCCGCGGGCCTGGC
CTCTTTACGGGTTATGGCCCTTGCGTGCCTTGAATTACTTCCACCTGGCTGCAGTACGTGATTCTTGATC
CCGAGCTTCGGGTTGGAAGTGGGTGGGAGAGTTCGAGGCCTTGCGCTTAAGGAGCCCCTTCGCCTCGTGC
TTGAGTTGAGGCCTGGCCTGGGCGCTGGGGCCGCCGCGTGCGAATCTGGTGGCACCTTCGCGCCTGTCTC
GCTGCTTTCGATAAGTCTCTAGCCATTTAAAATTTTTGATGACCTGCTGCGACGCTTTTTTTCTGGCAAG
ATAGTCTTGTAAATGCGGGCCAAGATCTGCACACTGGTATTTCGGTTTTTGGGGCCGCGGGCGGCGACGG
GGCCCGTGCGTCCCAGCGCACATGTTCGGCGAGGCGGGGCCTGCGAGCGCGGCCACCGAGAATCGGACGG
GGGTAGTCTCAAGCTGGCCGGCCTGCTCTGGTGCCTGGCCTCGCGCCGCCGTGTATCGCCCCGCCCTGGG
CGGCAAGGCTGGCCCGGTCGGCACCAGTTGCGTGAGCGGAAAGATGGCCGCTTCCCGGCCCTGCTGCAGG
GAGCTCAAAATGGAGGACGCGGCGCTCGGGAGAGCGGGCGGGTGAGTCACCCACACAAAGGAAAAGGGCC
TTTCCGTCCTCAGCCGTCGCTTCATGTGACTCCACGGAGTACCGGGCGCCGTCCAGGCACCTCGATTAGT
TCTCGAGCTTTTGGAGTACGTCGTCTTTAGGTTGGGGGGAGGGGTTTTATGCGATGGAGTTTCCCCACAC
TGAGTGGGTGGAGACTGAAGTTAGGCCAGCTTGGCACTTGATGTAATTCTCCTTGGAATTTGCCCTTTTT
GAGTTTGGATCTTGGTTCATTCTCAAGCCTCAGACAGTGGTTCAAAGTTTTTTTCTTCCATTTCAGGTGT
CGTGACGTACGGCCACCATGACCGAGTACAAGCCCACGGTGCGCCTCGCCACCCGCGACGACGTCCCCAG
GGCCGTACGCACCCTCGCCGCCGCGTTCGCCGACTACCCCGCCACGCGCCACACCGTCGATCCGGACCGC
CACATCGAGCGGGTCACCGAGCTGCAAGAACTCTTCCTCACGCGCGTCGGGCTCGACATCGGCAAGGTGT
GGGTCGCGGACGACGGCGCCGCCGTGGCGGTCTGGACCACGCCGGAGAGCGTCGAAGCGGGGGCGGTGTT
CGCCGAGATCGGCCCGCGCATGGCCGAGTTGAGCGGTTCCCGGCTGGCCGCGCAGCAACAGATGGAAGGC
CTCCTGGCGCCGCACCGGCCCAAGGAGCCCGCGTGGTTCCTGGCCACCGTCGGAGTCTCGCCCGACCACC
AGGGCAAGGGTCTGGGCAGCGCCGTCGTGCTCCCCGGAGTGGAGGCGGCCGAGCGCGCCGGGGTGCCCGC
CTTCCTGGAGACCTCCGCGCCCCGCAACCTCCCCTTCTACGAGCGGCTCGGCTTCACCGTCACCGCCGAC
GTCGAGGTGCCCGAAGGACCGCGCACCTGGTGCATGACCCGCAAGCCCGGTGCCTGAACGCGTTAAGTCG
ACAATCAACCTCTGGATTACAAAATTTGTGAAAGATTGACTGGTATTCTTAACTATGTTGCTCCTTTTAC
GCTATGTGGATACGCTGCTTTAATGCCTTTGTATCATGCTATTGCTTCCCGTATGGCTTTCATTTTCTCC
TCCTTGTATAAATCCTGGTTGCTGTCTCTTTATGAGGAGTTGTGGCCCGTTGTCAGGCAACGTGGCGTGG
TGTGCACTGTGTTTGCTGACGCAACCCCCACTGGTTGGGGCATTGCCACCACCTGTCAGCTCCTTTCCGG
GACTTTCGCTTTCCCCCTCCCTATTGCCACGGCGGAACTCATCGCCGCCTGCCTTGCCCGCTGCTGGACA
GGGGCTCGGCTGTTGGGCACTGACAATTCCGTGGTGTTGTCGGGGAAATCATCGTCCTTTCCTTGGCTGC
TCGCCTGTGTTGCCACCTGGATTCTGCGCGGGACGTCCTTCTGCTACGTCCCTTCGGCCCTCAATCCAGC
GGACCTTCCTTCCCGCGGCCTGCTGCCGGCTCTGCGGCCTCTTCCGCGTCTTCGCCTTCGCCCTCAGACG
AGTCGGATCTCCCTTTGGGCCGCCTCCCCGCGTCGACTTTAAGACCAATGACTTACAAGGCAGCTGTAGA
TCTTAGCCACTTTTTAAAAGAAAAGGGGGGACTGGAAGGGCTAATTCACTCCCAACGAAGACAAGATCTG
CTTTTTGCTTGTACTGGGTCTCTCTGGTTAGACCAGATCTGAGCCTGGGAGCTCTCTGGCTAACTAGGGA
ACCCACTGCTTAAGCCTCAATAAAGCTTGCCTTGAGTGCTTCAAGTAGTGTGTGCCCGTCTGTTGTGTGA
CTCTGGTAACTAGAGATCCCTCAGACCCTTTTAGTCAGTGTGGAAAATCTCTAGCAGTACGTATAGTAGT
TCATGTCATCTTATTATTCAGTATTTATAACTTGCAAAGAAATGAATATCAGAGAGTGAGAGGAACTTGT
TTATTGCAGCTTATAATGGTTACAAATAAAGCAATAGCATCACAAATTTCACAAATAAAGCATTTTTTTC
ACTGCATTCTAGTTGTGGTTTGTCCAAACTCATCAATGTATCTTATCATGTCTGGCTCTAGCTATCCCGC
CCCTAACTCCGCCCATCCCGCCCCTAACTCCGCCCAGTTCCGCCCATTCTCCGCCCCATGGCTGACTAAT
TTTTTTTATTTATGCAGAGGCCGAGGCCGCCTCGGCCTCTGAGCTATTCCAGAAGTAGTGAGGAGGCTTT
TTTGGAGGCCTAGGGACGTACCCAATTCGCCCTATAGTGAGTCGTATTACGCGCGCTCACTGGCCGTCGT
TTTACAACGTCGTGACTGGGAAAACCCTGGCGTTACCCAACTTAATCGCCTTGCAGCACATCCCCCTTTC
GCCAGCTGGCGTAATAGCGAAGAGGCCCGCACCGATCGCCCTTCCCAACAGTTGCGCAGCCTGAATGGCG
AATGGG
[124 nt withheld, positions 3367-3490]
C
[91 nt withheld, positions 3492-3582]
A
[49 nt withheld, positions 3584-3632]
CCTTTGACGTTGGAGTCCACGTTCTTT
[37 nt withheld, positions 3660-3696]
ACCCTATCTCGGTCTATTCTTTTGATTTATAAGGGATTTTGCCGATTTCGGCCTATTGGTTAAAAAATGA
GCTGATTTAACAAAAATTTAACGCGAATTTTAACAAAATATTAACGCTTACAATTTAGGTGGCACTTTTC
GGGGAAATGTGCGCGGAACCCCTATTTGTTTATTTTTCTAAATACATTCAAATATGTATCCGCTCATGAG
ACAATAACCCTGATAAATGCTTCAATAATATTGAAAAAGGAAGAGTATGAGTATTCAACATTTCCGTGTC
GCCCTTATTCCCTTTTTTGCGGCATTTTGCCTTCCTGTTTTTGCTCACCCAGAAACGCTGGTGAAAGTAA
AAGATGCTGAAGATCAGTTGGGTGCACGAGTGGGTTACATCGAACTGGATCTCAACAGCGGTAAGATCCT
TGAGAGTTTTCGCCCCGAAGAACGTTTTCCAATGATGAGCACTTTTAAAGTTCTGCTATGTGGCGCGGTA
TTATCCCGTATTGACGCCGGGCAAGAGCAACTCGGTCGCCGCATACACTATTCTCAGAATGACTTGGTTG
AGTACTCACCAGTCACAGAAAAGCATCTTACGGATGGCATGACAGTAAGAGAATTATGCAGTGCTGCCAT
AACCATGAGTGATAACACTGCGGCCAACTTACTTCTGACAACGATCGGAGGACCGAAGGAGCTAACCGCT
TTTTTGCACAACATGGGGGATCATGTAACTCGCCTTGATCGTTGGGAACCGGAGCTGAATGAAGCCATAC
CAAACGACGAGCGTGACACCACGATGCCTGTAGCAATGGCAACAACGTTGCGCAAACTATTAACTGGCGA
ACTACTTACTCTAGCTTCCCGGCAACAATTAATAGACTGGATGGAGGCGGATAAAGTTGCAGGACCACTT
CTGCGCTCGGCCCTTCCGGCTGGCTGGTTTATTGCTGATAAATCTGGAGCCGGTGAGCGTGGGTCTCGCG
GTATCATTGCAGCACTGGGGCCAGATGGTAAGCCCTCCCGTATCGTAGTTATCTACACGACGGGGAGTCA
GGCAACTATGGATGAACGAAATAGACAGATCGCTGAGATAGGTGCCTCACTGATTAAGCATTGGTAACTG
TCAGACCAAGTTTACTCATATATACTTTAGATTGATTTAAAACTTCATTTTTAATTTAAAAGGATCTAGG
TGAAGATCCTTTTTGATAATCTCATGACCAAAATCCCTTAACGTGAGTTTTCGTTCCACTGAGCGTCAGA
CCCCGTAGAAAAGATCAAAGGATCTTCTTGAGATCCTTTTTTTCTGCGCGTAATCTGCTGCTTGCAAACA
AAAAAACCACCGCTACCAGCGGTGGTTTGTTTGCCGGATCAAGAGCTACCAACTCTTTTTCCGAAGGTAA
CTGGCTTCAGCAGAGCGCAGATACCAAATACTGTTCTTCTAGTGTAGCCGTAGTTAGGCCACCACTTCAA
GAACTCTGTAGCACCGCCTACATACCTCGCTCTGCTAATCCTGTTACCAGTGGCTGCTGCCAGTGGCGAT
AAGTCGTGTCTTACCGGGTTGGACTCAAGACGATAGTTACCGGATAAGGCGCAGCGGTCGGGCTGAACGG
GGGGTTCGTGCACACAGCCCAGCTTGGAGCGAACGACCTACACCGAACTGAGATACCTACAGCGTGAGCT
ATGAGAAAGCGCCACGCTTCCCGAAGGGAGAAAGGCGGACAGGTATCCGGTAAGCGGCAGGGTCGGAACA
GGAGAGCGCACGAGGGAGCTTCCAGGGGGAAACGCCTGGTATCTTTATAGTCCTGTCGGGTTTCGCCACC
TCTGACTTGAGCGTCGATTTTTGTGATGCTCGTCAGGGGGGCGGAGCCTATGGAAAAACGCCAGCAACGC
GGCCTTTTTACGGTTCCTGGCCTTTTGCTGGCCTTTTGCTCACATGTTCTTTCCTGCGTTATCCCCTGAT
TCTGTGGATAACCGTATTACCGCCTTTGAGTGAGCTGATACCGCTCGCCGCAGCCGAACGACCGAGCGCA
GCGAGTCAGTGAGCGAGGAAGCGGAAGAGCGCCCAATACGCAAACCGCCTCTCCCCGCGCGTTGGCCGAT
TCATTAATGCAGCTGGCACGACAGGTTTCCCGACTGGAAAGCGGGCAGTGAGCGCAACGCAATTAATGTG
AGTTAGCTCACTCATTAGGCACCCCAGGCTTTACACTTTATGCTTCCGGCTCGTATGTTGTGTGGAATTG
TGAGCGGATAACAATTTCACACAGGAAACAGCTATGACCATGATTACGCCAAGCGCGCAATTAACCCTCA
CTAAAGGGAACAAAAGCTGGAGCTGCAAGCTTAATGTAGTCTTATGCAATACTCTTGTAGTCTTGCAACA
TGGTAACGATGAGTTAGCAACATGCCTTACAAGGAGAGAAAAAGCACCGTGCATGCCGATTGGTGGAAGT
AAGGTGGTACGATCGTGCCTTATTAGGAAGGCAACAGACGGGTCTGACATGGATTGGACGAACCACTGAA
TTGCCGCATTGCAGAGATATTGTATTTAAGTGCCTAGCTCGATACATAAACGGGTCTCTCTGGTTAGACC
AGATCTGAGCCTGGGAGCTCTCTGGCTAACTAGGGAACCCACTGCTTAAGCCTCAATAAAGCTTGCCTTG
AGTGCTTCAAGTAGTGTGTGCCCGTCTGTTGTGTGACTCTGGTAACTAGAGATCCCTCAGACCCTTTTAG
TCAGTGTGGAAAATCTCTAGCAGTGGCGCCCGAACAGGGACTTGAAAGCGAAAGGGAAACCAGAGGAGCT
CTCTCGACGCAGGACTCGGCTTGCTGAAGCGCGCACGGCAAGAGGCGAGGGGCGGCGACTGGTGAGTACG
CCAAAAATTTTGACTAGCGGAGGCTAGAAGGAGAGAGATGGGTGCGAGAGCGTCAGTATTAAGCGGGGGA
GAATTAGATCGCGATGGGAAAAAATTCGGTTAAGGCCAGGGGGAAAGAAAAAATATAAATTAAAACATAT
AGTATGGGCAAGCAGGGAGCTAGAACGATTCGCAGTTAATCCTGGCCTGTTAGAAACATCAGAAGGCTGT
AGACAAATACTGGGACAGCTACAACCATCCCTTCAGACAGGATCAGAAGAACTTAGATCATTATATAATA
CAGTAGCAACCCTCTATTGTGTGCATCAAAGGATAGAGATAAAAGACACCAAGGAAGCTTTAGACAAGAT
AGAGGAAGAGCAAAACAAAAGTAAGACCACCGCACAGCAAGCGGCCGCTGATCTTCAGACCTGGAGGAGG
AGATATGAGGGACAATTGGAGAAGTGAATTATATAAATATAAAGTAGTAAAAATTGAACCATTAGGAGTA
GCACCCACCAAGGCAAAGAGAAGAGTGGTGCAGAGAGAAAAAAGAGCAGTGGGAATAGGAGCTTTGTTCC
TTGGGTTCTTGGGAGCAGCAGGAAGCACTATGGGCGCAGCGTCAATGACGCTGACGGTACAGGCCAGACA
ATTATTGTCTGGTATAGTGCAGCAGCAGAACAATTTGCTGAGGGCTATTGAGGCGCAACAGCATCTGTTG
CAACTCACAGTCTGGGGCATCAAGCAGCTCCAGGCAAGAATCCTGGCTGTGGAAAGATACCTAAAGGATC
AACAGCTCCTGGGGATTTGGGGTTGCTCTGGAAAACTCATTTGCACCACTGCTGTGCCTTGGAATGCTAG
TTGGAGTAATAAATCTCTGGAACAGATTTGGAATCACACGACCTGGATGGAGTGGGACAGAGAAATTAAC
AATTACACAAGCTTAATACACTCCTTAATTGAAGAATCGCAAAACCAGCAAGAAAAGAATGAACAAGAAT
TATTGGAATTAGATAAATGGGCAAGTTTGTGGAATTGGTTTAACATAACAAATTGGCTGTGGTATATAAA
ATTATTCATAATGATAGTAGGAGGCTTGGTAGGTTTAAGAATAGTTTTTGCTGTACTTTCTATAGTGAAT
AGAGTTAGGCAGGGATATTCACCATTATCGTTTCAGACCCACCTCCCAACCCCGAGGGGACCCAGAGAGG
GCCTATTTCCCATGATTCCTTCATATTTGCATATACGATACAAGGCTGTTAGAGAGATAATTAGAATTAA
TTTGACTGTAAACACAAAGATATTAGTACAAAATACGTGACGTAGAAAGTAATAATTTCTTGGGTAGTTT
GCAGTTTTAAAATTATGTTTTAAAATGGACTATCATATGCTTACCGTAACTTGAAAGTATTTCGATTTCT
TGGCTTTATATATCTTGTGGAAAGGACGAAACACCGTTGCTCTCGTACAGCAACTGGTTTTAGAGCTAGA
AATAGCAAGTTAAAATAAGGCTAGTCCGTTATCAACTTGAAAAAGTGGCACCGAGTCGGTGCTTTTTTAA
GCTTGGCGTAACTAGATCTTGAGACAAATGGCAGTATTCATCCACAATTTTAAAAGAAAAGGGGGGATTG
GGGGGTACAGTGCAGGGGAAAGAATAGTAGACATAATAGCAACAGACATACAAACTAAAGAATTACAAAA
ACAAATTACAAAAATTCAAAATTTTCGGGTTTATTACAGGGACAGCAGAGATCCACTTTGGCGCCGGCTC
GAGGGGG
Features (pLannotate 1.2.2; 29 found; start..end, strand, type, name):
     14..80      +  CDS            small t antigen (fragment): SV40 (simian virus 40) small t antigen
    106..317     +  promoter       EF-1α core promoter: core promoter for human elongation factor EF-1α
    318..1256    +  intron         EF-1α intron A: intron upstream of the start codon of human EF-1α
   1278..1877    +  CDS            PuroR (fragment): puromycin N-acetyltransferase; pac from Streptomyces; confers resistance to puromycin
   1893..2481    +  misc_feature   WPRE: woodchuck hepatitis virus posttranscriptional regulatory element
   2532..2551    +  misc_feature   cPPT/CTS (fragment): central polypurine tract and central termination sequence of HIV-1
   2553..2786    +  LTR            3' LTR (ΔU3): self-inactivating 3' long terminal repeat (LTR) from HIV-1
   2864..2985    +  polyA_signal   SV40 poly(A) signal: SV40 polyadenylation signal
   3025..3160    +  rep_origin     SV40 ori: SV40 origin of replication
   3181..3199    -  promoter       T7 promoter: promoter for bacteriophage T7 RNA polymerase
   3207..3362    +  CDS            lacZα (fragment): LacZα fragment of β-galactosidase; lacZ fragment
   3367..3795    +  rep_origin     f1 ori (sequence partly withheld): f1 bacteriophage origin of replication; arrow indicates direction of (+) strand synthesis
   3848..3952    +  promoter       AmpR promoter: bla
   3953..4813    +  CDS            AmpR: β-lactamase; bla; confers resistance to ampicillin, carbenicillin, and related antibiotics
   4984..5572    +  rep_origin     ori: high-copy-number ColE1/pMB1/pBR322/pUC origin of replication
   5755..5847    +  CDS            lacI (fragment): lac repressor; lacI; The lac repressor binds to the lac operator to inhibit transcription in E. coli. This inhibition can be relieved by adding lactose or isopropyl-β-D-thiogalactopyranoside (IPTG).
   5860..5881    +  protein_bind   CAP binding site: CAP binding activates transcription in the presence of cAMP. E. coli catabolite activator protein
   5896..5926    +  promoter       lac promoter: promoter for the E. coli lac operon
   5934..5950    +  protein_bind   lac operator: The lac repressor binds to the lac operator to inhibit transcription in E. coli. This inhibition can be relieved by adding lactose or isopropyl-β-D-thiogalactopyranoside (IPTG). lac repressor encoded by lacI
   5995..6013    +  promoter       T3 promoter: promoter for bacteriophage T3 RNA polymerase
   6041..6267    +  promoter       RSV promoter: Rous sarcoma virus enhancer/promoter
   6268..6448    +  LTR            5' LTR (truncated): truncated 5' long terminal repeat (LTR) from HIV-1
   6495..6620    +  misc_feature   HIV-1 Ψ: packaging signal of human immunodeficiency virus type 1
   6604..6967    +  CDS            HIV-1 gag (fragment): gag protein from human immunodeficiency virus 1; gag
   7113..7346    +  misc_feature   RRE: The Rev response element (RRE) of HIV-1 allows for Rev-dependent mRNA export from the nucleus to the cytoplasm.
   7723..7749    +  CDS            Rev (fragment): human immunodeficiency virus 1 (HIV-1) Rev protein; rev; enhances nuclear export of unspliced and incompletely spliced viral mRNAs
   7753..7993    +  promoter       U6 promoter: RNA polymerase III promoter for human U6 snRNA
   8023..8098    +  misc_RNA       gRNA scaffold: guide RNA scaffold for the Streptococcus pyogenes CRISPR/Cas9 system
   8154..8271    +  misc_feature   cPPT/CTS: central polypurine tract and central termination sequence of HIV-1
