[The description below was written by a language model from this plasmid's Addgene catalogue record and pLannotate feature annotations shown in this document.]
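Description:
CSNK1A1 gRNA (BRDN0001145680) is a third-generation lentiviral guide RNA plasmid built on the lentiGuide-Puro backbone and designed to target human CSNK1A1, which encodes casein kinase 1 alpha. It is one clone from a human kinome gRNA collection generated with optimized sgRNA design rules. In bacteria it is maintained through a high-copy ColE1/pUC-type origin and selected with ampicillin via the β-lactamase gene. The backbone also carries an f1 origin, an SV40 origin, and remnants of a lac/T7/T3 cloning region.

The transfer cassette is framed by an RSV promoter-driven truncated HIV-1 5' LTR and a self-inactivating ΔU3 3' LTR. The RSV promoter makes genomic RNA production independent of Tat, and the ΔU3 deletion leaves the integrated provirus without LTR promoter activity. Between the LTRs lie the Ψ packaging signal with a partial gag sequence, the Rev response element for nuclear export of the full-length transcript, and a cPPT/CTS element that aids nuclear import. The payload has two transcription units. A human U6 RNA polymerase III promoter drives the CSNK1A1-specific spacer, which is fused to the Streptococcus pyogenes Cas9 guide RNA scaffold. An EF-1α promoter with its first intron drives puromycin N-acetyltransferase, and a WPRE follows to enhance transcript expression.

The plasmid does not encode Cas9, so it is intended for cells that already express Cas9 or for use together with a separate Cas9 lentivirus. Transduced cells are selected with puromycin to obtain CSNK1A1 knockout. The guide was designed against several CSNK1A1 reference transcripts.
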