Addgene plasmid #76189: CSNK1A1 gRNA (BRDN0001145680)
Purpose: 3rd generation lentiviral gRNA plasmid targeting human CSNK1A1
Depositing lab: John Doench & David Root. Depositing organization: Broad Institute. Publication: Optimized sgRNA design to maximize activity and minimize off-target effects of CRISPR-Cas9. Doench JG, Fusi N, Sullender M, Hegde M, Vaimberg EW, Donovan KF, Smith I, Tothova Z, Wilen C, Orchard R, Virgin HW, Listgarten J, Root DE. Nat Biotechnol. 2016 Jan 18. doi: 10.1038/nbt.3437. PubMed 26780180.
Backbone
  Vector backbone: lentiGuide-Puro
  Backbone manufacturer: Zhang Lab (Addgene plasmid # 52963)
  Vector type: Mammalian Expression, Lentiviral, CRISPR
  Selectable markers: Puromycin
Growth in bacteria
  Bacterial resistance: Ampicillin, 100 μg/mL
  Growth temperature: 37°C
  Growth strain: DH5alpha
  Copy number: High Copy
Gene/Insert
  Gene/Insert name: CSNK1A1 (alt names: CSNK1A1; NM_001025105.2)
  gRNA/shRNA sequence: TTGCTCTCGTACAGCAACTG
  Species: H. sapiens (human)
  Entrez Gene: CSNK1A1 (a.k.a. CK1, CK1a, CKIa, HEL-S-77p, HLCDGP1, PRO2975)
  Promoter: hU6
  Cloning method: Unknown
  Sequencing primers: 5′ U6-F; 3′ pS2-R
Terms and licenses: Academic/Nonprofit Terms; Industry Terms: Not Available to Industry
Depositor comments: The gRNA was designed to target the following Genbank reference sequence(s): NM_001025105.2,NM_001271741.1,NM_001892.5. Note that this plasmid does NOT contain Cas9. It should be used in conjunction with lentiCas9-Blast (Addgene #52962) or otherwise with cell lines already expressing Cas9. Browse the full kinome gRNA library at http://www.addgene.org/pooled-library/broadgpp-human-kinome/ or visit http://www.broadinstitute.org/rnai/public/ for detailed protocols and information.
How to cite: CSNK1A1 gRNA (BRDN0001145680) was a gift from John Doench & David Root (Addgene plasmid # 76189 ; http://n2t.net/addgene:76189 ; RRID:Addgene_76189)
