>Addgene plasmid #76189 | CSNK1A1 gRNA (BRDN0001145680) | depositor partial sequence | sequence record 143649 | Target Sequence
TTGCTCTCGTACAGCAACTG
