>Addgene plasmid #76189 | CSNK1A1 gRNA (BRDN0001145680) | addgene partial sequence | sequence record 185355 | hU6-F
CGTAGAAAGTAATAATTTCTTGGGTAGTTTGCAGTTTTAAAATTATGTTTTAAAATGGACTATCATATGC
TTACCGTAACTTGAAAGTATTTCGATTTCTTGGCTTTATATATCTTGTGGAAAGGACGAAACACCGTTGC
TCTCGTACAGCAACTGGTTTTAGAGCTAGAAATAGCAAGTTAAAATAAGGCTAGTCCGTTATCAACTTGA
AAAAGTGGCACCGAGTCGGTGCTTTTTTAAGCTTGGCGTAACTAGATCTTGAGACAAATGGCAGTATTCA
TCCACAATTTTAAAAGAAAAGGGGGGATTGGGGGGTACAGTGCAGGGGAAAGAATAGTAGACATAATAGC
AACAGACATACAAACTAAAGAATTACAAAAACAAATTACAAAAATTCAAAATTTTCGGGTTTATTACAGG
GACAGCAGAGATCCACTTTGGCGCCGGCTCGAGGGGGCCCGGGTGCAAAGATGGATAAAGTTTTAAACAG
AGAGGAATCTTTGCAGCTAATGGACCTTCTAGGTCTTGAAAGGAGTGGGAATTGGCTCCGGTGCCCGTCA
GTGGGCAGAG
